Addgene plasmid #145922: pAc5.1B-EGFP-Dmp68_B
Purpose: Insect Expression of Dmp68
Depositing lab: Elisa Izaurralde. Depositing organization: Max Planck Institute for Developmental Biology.
Backbone
  Vector backbone: Unknown
  Vector type: Insect Expression
Growth in bacteria
  Bacterial resistance: Ampicillin, 100 μg/mL
  Growth temperature: 37°C
  Growth strain: DH5alpha
  Copy number: Low Copy
Gene/Insert
  Gene/Insert name: Dmp68
  Species: D. melanogaster (fly)
  Entrez Gene: Rm62 (a.k.a. Dmel_CG10279, 4136, CG10279, DmRH8, Dmel\CG10279, Dmp68, Lip, RM62, dmP68, l(3)01086, l(3)j3D2, l(3)j3D5, l(3)rG338, l(3)s5196, p68, rm62)
  Cloning method: Unknown
Terms and licenses: Academic/Nonprofit Terms; Industry Terms: Not Available to Industry
Depositor comments: ORF extracted from NCBI: NM_169118.1. Plasmids from this collection were made available to the research community and donated after the lab closed. Please note that the sequence provided by the depositing laboratory may be theoretical/predicted or based on Sanger sequencing results. There may be discrepancies between sequencing results obtained by Addgene and the depositor sequence. If an Addgene verified sequence is not available, please contact before placing your order to request that our lab fully sequence the plasmid.
How to cite: pAc5.1B-EGFP-Dmp68_B was a gift from Elisa Izaurralde (Addgene plasmid # 145922 ; http://n2t.net/addgene:145922 ; RRID:Addgene_145922)
