[The description below was written by a language model from this plasmid's Addgene catalogue record and pLannotate feature annotations shown in this document.]
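Description:
pAc5.1B-EGFP-Dmp68_B is a 7,768 nt insect expression plasmid for producing a GFP-tagged form of the Drosophila melanogaster DEAD-box RNA helicase Dmp68 (gene Rm62, also called p68). The catalogue lists the backbone as unknown, although the plasmid name and the annotated parts point to a pAc5.1-type vector. It is propagated in E. coli through a ColE1/pUC-type origin of replication and selected with ampicillin via the β-lactamase gene and its own promoter. The repository lists it as low copy, whereas the automated annotation describes the origin as a high-copy type. A short fragment of a tetracycline resistance gene is also annotated, but it appears to be a non-functional backbone remnant. No marker for selection in insect cells is annotated.

The expression cassette is driven by the Drosophila actin 5C (Ac5) promoter, a strong constitutive promoter commonly used in fly cell lines. Downstream lies the EGFP coding sequence followed on the same strand by the Rm62/Dmp68 open reading frame, which the depositor states was taken from an NCBI reference transcript, giving an N-terminal EGFP fusion. The annotated start of the Rm62 fragment overlaps the end of EGFP, which is probably an artefact of the automated annotation rather than a real feature. A V5 epitope tag sequence sits after the insert, but the record does not show whether it is read in frame or is excluded by a stop codon. An SV40 polyadenylation signal follows, annotated on the opposite strand beside a small large T antigen fragment. The stated purpose is insect expression of Dmp68. The EGFP fusion would allow localisation or pull-down of the helicase, though the record does not specify particular experiments.
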