Features (pLannotate 1.2.2; 10 found; start..end, strand, type, name):
     56..2565    +  promoter       Ac5 promoter: Drosophila melanogaster actin 5C promoter
   2585..3301    +  CDS            EGFP: EGFP is a basic (constitutively fluorescent) green fluorescent protein published in 1996, derived from Aequorea victoria. It is reported to be a rapidly-maturing weak dimer with moderate acid sensitivity.
   3194..5035    +  CDS            Rm62 (fragment): DDX17_DROME - Also known as Dmp68, p62. Experimental evidence at protein level: Swiss-Prot protein existence level 1. As an RNA helicase, unwinds RNA and alters RNA structures through ATP binding and hydrolysis. Involved in multiple cellular processes, including pre-mRNA splicing, alternative splicing, rRNA processing and miRNA processing, as well as transcription regulation (By similarity) (PubMed:12368261). Plays a role in innate immunity. Specifically restricts bunyavirus infection, including Rift Valley fever virus (RVFV) or La Crosse virus (LACV), but not vesicular stomatitis virus (VSV),
   5074..5115    +  CDS            V5 tag: epitope tag from simian virus 5
   5215..5349    -  polyA_signal   SV40 poly(A) signal: SV40 polyadenylation signal
   5372..5456    -  CDS            large T antigen (fragment): large T antigen from SV40 (simian virus 40)
   5457..5904    +  CDS            TcR (fragment): tetracycline efflux protein; tet; confers resistance to tetracycline
   5950..6538    -  rep_origin     ori: high-copy-number ColE1/pMB1/pBR322/pUC origin of replication
   6709..7569    -  CDS            AmpR: β-lactamase; bla; confers resistance to ampicillin, carbenicillin, and related antibiotics
   7570..7674    -  promoter       AmpR promoter: bla
>Addgene plasmid #145922 | pAc5.1B-EGFP-Dmp68_B | addgene full sequence | sequence record 362923 | Addgene NGS Result
CTTCAAGAATTAATTCTATATTCTAAAAACACAAATGATACTTCTAAAAAAAAATCATGAATGGCATCAA
CTCTGAATCAAATCTTTGCAGATGCACCTACTTCTCATTTCCACTGTCACATCATTTTTCCAGATCTCGC
TGCCTGTTATGTGGCCCACAAACCAAGACACGTTTTATGGCCATTAAAGCTGGCTGATCGTCGCCAAACA
CCAAATACATAATGAATATGTACACATTCGAGAAAGAAGCGATCAAAGAAGCGTCTTCGGGCGGAGTAGG
AGAATGCGGAGGAGAAGGAGAACGAGCTGATCTAGTATCTCTCCACAATCCAATGCCAACTGACCAACTG
GCCATATTCGGAGCAATTTGAAGCCAATTTCCATCGCCTGGCGATCGCTCCATTCTTGGCTATATGTTTT
TCACCGTTACCCGGGGCCATTTTCAAAGACTCGTCGGCAAGATAAGATTGTGTCACTCGCTGTCTCTCTT
CATTTGTCGAAGAATGCTGAGGAATTTCGCGATGACGTCGGCGAGTATTTTGAAGAATGAGAATAATTTG
TATTTATACGAAAATCAGTTAGTGGAATTTTCTACAAAAACATGTTATCTATAGATAATTTTGTTGCAAA
ATATGTTGACTATGACAAAGATTGTATGTATATACCTTTAATGTATTCTCATTTTCTTATGTATTTATAA
TGGCAATGATGATACTGATGATATTTTAAGATGATGCCAGACCAAAAGGCTTGAATTTCTGCGTCTTTTG
CCGAACGCAGTGCATGTGCAATTGTTGTTTTTTGGAATATTCAATTTTCGGACTGTCCGCTTTGATTTCA
GTTTCTTGGCTTATTCAAAAAGCAAAGTAAAGCCAAAAAAGCGAGATGGCAATACCAAATGCGGCAAAAC
GGTAGTGGAAGGAAAGGGGTGCGGGGCAGCGGAAGGAAGGGTGGGGCGGGGCGTGGCGGGGTCTGTGGCT
GGGCGCGACGTCACCGACGTTGGAGCCACTCCTTTGACCATGTGTGCGTGTGTGTATTATTCGTGTCTCG
CCACTCGCCGGTTGTTTTTTTCTTTTTATGCTGCGCTCTCTCTAGCGCCATCTCGCTTACGCATGCTCAA
CGCACCGCATGTTGCCGTTTCCTTTTATGCGTCATTTTGGCTCGAAATAGGCAATTATTTAAACAAAGAT
TAGTCAACGAAAACGCTAAAATAAATAAGTCTACAATATGGTTACTTATTGCCATGTGTGTGCAGCCAAC
GATAGCAACAAAAGCAACAACACAGGTGGCTTTCCCTCTTTCACTTTTTGTTTGCAAGCCGCGTGCGAGC
AAGACGGCACGACCGGCAAACGCAATTACGCTGACAAAGAGCAGACGAAGTTTTGGCGAAAAACATCAAG
GCGCCTGATACGAATGCATTTGCAATAACAATTGCGATATTTAATATTGTTTATGAAGCTGTTTGACTTC
AAAACACACAAAAAAAAAAATAAAACAAATTATTTGAAAGAGAATTAGGAATCGGACGCTTATCGTTAGG
GTAACAACAAGAAATGCTTACTGAGTCACAGCCTCTGGAAAACTGCCGCAAGCCAGAGAGAGAGAGAAAA
AGAGGGAGAGCAGCTTAGACCGCATGTGCTTGTGTGTGAGGCGTCTCTCTCTTCGTCTCTGTTGCGCAAA
CGCATAGACTGCACTGAAAAAATCGATTACCTATTTTTTATGAATGAATATTTGCACTATTACTATTCAA
AACTATTAAGATAGCAATCACATTCAATAGCCAAATACTATACCACCTGAGCGATGCAACGAAATGATCA
ATTTGAGCAAAAATGCTGCATATTTAGGACGGCATCATTATAGAAATGCTTCTTGCTGTGTACTTTTCTC
TCGTCTGGCAGCTGTTTCGCCGTTATTGTTAAAACCGGCTTAAGTTAGGTGTGTTTTCTACGACTAGTGA
ATGCCCTACTAGAAGATGTGTGTTGCACAAAATGTCCCTGGAATAACCAATTTGAAGTGCAGATAGCAGT
AAACGTAAGCTAATATGAATATTATTTAACTGTAATGTTTTAATATCGCTGGACATTACTAATAAACCCA
CTATAAACACATGTACATATGTATGTTTTGGCATACAATGAGTAGTTGGGGAAAAAATGTGTAAAAGCAC
CGTGACCATCACAGCATAAAGATAACCAGCTGAAGTATCGAATATGAGTAACCCCCAAATTGAATCACAT
GCCGCAACTGATAGGACCCATGGAAGTACACTCTTCATGGCGATATACAAGACACACACAAGCACGAACA
CCCAGTTGCGGAGGAAATTCTCCGTAAATGAAAACCCAATCGGCGAACAATTCATACCCATATATGGTAA
AAGTTTTGAACGCGACTTGAGAGCGGAGAGCATTGCGGCTGATAAGGTTTTAGCGCTAAGCGGGCTTTAT
AAAACGGGCTGCGGGACCAGTTTTCATATCACTACCGTTTGAGTTCTTGTGCTGTGTGGATACTCCTCCC
GACACAAAGCCGCTCCATCAGCCAGCAGTCGTCTAATCCAGAGACCCCGGATCGGGGTACCATCATGGTG
AGCAAGGGCGAGGAGCTGTTCACCGGGGTGGTGCCCATCCTGGTCGAGCTGGACGGCGACGTAAACGGCC
ACAAGTTCAGCGTGTCCGGCGAGGGCGAGGGCGATGCCACCTACGGCAAGCTGACCCTGAAGTTCATCTG
CACCACCGGCAAGCTGCCCGTGCCCTGGCCCACCCTCGTGACCACCCTGACCTACGGCGTGCAGTGCTTC
AGCCGCTACCCCGACCACATGAAGCAGCACGACTTCTTCAAGTCCGCCATGCCCGAAGGCTACGTCCAGG
AGCGCACCATCTTCTTCAAGGACGACGGCAACTACAAGACCCGCGCCGAGGTGAAGTTCGAGGGCGACAC
CCTGGTGAACCGCATCGAGCTGAAGGGCATCGACTTCAAGGAGGACGGCAACATCCTGGGGCACAAGCTG
GAGTACAACTACAACAGCCACAACGTCTATATCATGGCCGACAAGCAGAAGAACGGCATCAAGGTGAACT
TCAAGATCCGCCACAACATCGAGGACGGCAGCGTGCAGCTCGCCGACCACTACCAGCAGAACACCCCCAT
CGGCGACGGCCCCGTGCTGCTGCCCGACAACCACTACCTGAGCACCCAGTCCGCCCTGAGCAAAGACCCC
AACGAGAAGCGCGATCACATGGTCCTGCTGGAGTTCGTGACCGCCGCCGGGATCACTCTCGGCATGGACG
AGCTGTACAAGCCAAGCTTAATGGCACCACACGATCGCGACTTTGGTCACAGTGGACGTGGCGGTCGCGG
AGGCGATCGAGGCGGCGATGATCGGCGAGGAGGCGGCGGCGGAGGCAATCGCTTCGGTGGCGGCGGTGGC
GGTGGCGATTACCACGGCATAAGGAATGGACGCGTCGAGAAGCGACGCGATGACCGCGGAGGCGGCAACC
GGTTTGGAGGTGGTGGTGGATTCGGGGATCGCCGAGGAGGAGGTGGCGGCGGCAGCCAAGACCTCCCCAT
GCGTCCGGTCGACTTCTCCAACCTGGCTCCCTTCAAGAAGAACTTTTACCAGGAGCACCCTAACGTAGCA
AACCGATCGCCCTACGAAGTTCAGAGGTATCGCGAAGAGCAGGAGATCACCGTGCGCGGACAGGTGCCGA
ACCCCATCCAGGACTTCTCCGAGGTCCATCTGCCCGACTACGTCATGAAGGAGATCCGCCGACAGGGCTA
CAAGGCCCCCACCGCTATCCAAGCGCAGGGCTGGCCTATCGCCATGAGTGGCTCGAACTTCGTCGGCATT
GCCAAGACGGGATCCGGAAAGACCCTGGGCTACATCCTGCCCGCTATTGTCCACATCAACAACCAGCAGC
CGCTGCAGAGGGGCGACGGACCTATCGCCCTCGTGCTGGCCCCCACTCGGGAGCTGGCCCAACAGATCCA
GCAGGTGGCCACCGAATTCGGTTCCTCGTCGTATGTTCGCAACACCTGCGTCTTCGGCGGCGCCCCGAAG
GGCGGCCAAATGCGGGATCTGCAGCGCGGCTGCGAGATCGTCATTGCCACACCCGGACGTCTTATTGATT
TCCTCTCCGCCGGCTCTACTAACCTGAAGCGTTGCACCTACTTGGTGCTGGACGAGGCCGATCGCATGTT
AGACATGGGCTTCGAGCCCCAGATCAGAAAGATCGTCTCACAGATCCGGCCCGACCGACAGACGCTCATG
TGGAGCGCTACCTGGCCCAAGGAGGTCAAGCAGCTTGCCGAGGACTTTTTGGGCAACTACATCCAGATCA
ACATTGGATCGCTGGAGCTGTCCGCCAATCACAACATCCGCCAGGTGGTGGACGTTTGTGACGAGTTCAG
CAAGGAGGAGAAATTGAAGACCCTCCTGTCAGACATCTACGACACCAGCGAGAGCCCCGGCAAGATTATC
ATATTCGTGGAGACAAAGCGACGCGTGGACAACCTGGTGCGCTTCATCCGCAGCTTCGGAGTCCGTTGTG
GAGCTATTCACGGTGACAAGTCGCAATCAGAACGAGACTTTGTGCTCCGTGAGTTCCGCTCGGGCAAGTC
CAACATTCTGGTGGCCACCGATGTGGCGGCCCGTGGACTAGACGTGGACGGCATCAAGTATGTCATCAAC
TTTGACTACCCGCAAAACAGCGAGGACTACATCCATCGCATCGGTCGCACAGGACGATCCAACACAAAGG
GCACCTCTTTCGCCTTCTTCACCAAGAACAATGCCAAGCAAGCCAAGGCGCTGGTCGACGTACTCCGAGA
AGCTAATCAGGAAATCAATCCTGCCCTGGAAAATCTGGCCCGCAACTCGCGCTACGACGGTGGCGGCGGA
CGCTCCCGTTATGGAGGCGGTGGCGGCGGCGGTCGCTTCGGCGGCGGCGGCTTCAAGAAGGGCAGCCTGA
GCAACGGACGAGGCTTCGGAGGAGGCGGCGGCGGCGGCGGCGAAGGCAGACACTCGCGCTTCGACTAGGC
GGCCGCTCGAGTCTAGAGGGCCCGCGGTTCGAAGGTAAGCCTATCCCTAACCCTCTCCTCGGTCTCGATT
CTACGCGTACCGGTCATCATCACCATCACCATTGAGTTTAAACCCGCTGATCAGCCTCGACTGTGCCTTC
TAAGGCCTGAGCTCGCTGATCAGCCTCGATCGAGGATCCAGACATGATAAGATACATTGATGAGTTTGGA
CAAACCACAACTAGAATGCAGTGAAAAAAATGCTTTATTTGTGAAATTTGTGATGCTATTGCTTTATTTG
TAACCATTATAAGCTGCAATAAACAAGTTAACAACAACAATTGCATTCATTTTATGTTTCAGGTTCAGGG
GGAGGTGTGGGAGGTTTTTTAAAGCAAGTAAAACCTCTACAAATGTGGTATGGCTGATTATGATCAGTCG
ACCGATGCCCTTGAGAGCCTTCAACCCAGTCAGCTCCTTCCGGTGGGCGCGGGGCATGACTATCGTCGCC
GCACTTATGACTGTCTTCTTTATCATGCAACTCGTAGGACAGGTGCCGGCAGCGCTCTGGGTCATTTTCG
GCGAGGACCGCTTTCGCTGGAGCGCGACGATGATCGGCCTGTCGCTTGCGGTATTCGGAATCTTGCACGC
CCTCGCTCAAGCCTTCGTCACTGGTCCCGCCACCAAACGTTTCGGCGAGAAGCAGGCCATTATCGCCGGC
ATGGCGGCCGACGCGCTGGGCTACGTCTTGCTGGCGTTCGCGACGCGAGGCTGGATGGCCTTCCCCATTA
TGATTCTTCTCGCTTCCGGCGGCATCGGGATGCCCGCGTTGCAGGCCATGCTGTCCAGGCAGGTAGATGA
CGACCATCAGGGACAGCTTCAAGGCCAGCAAAAGGCCAGGAACCGTAAAAAGGCCGCGTTGCTGGCGTTT
TTCCATAGGCTCCGCCCCCCTGACGAGCATCACAAAAATCGACGCTCAAGTCAGAGGTGGCGAAACCCGA
CAGGACTATAAAGATACCAGGCGTTTCCCCCTGGAAGCTCCCTCGTGCGCTCTCCTGTTCCGACCCTGCC
GCTTACCGGATACCTGTCCGCCTTTCTCCCTTCGGGAAGCGTGGCGCTTTCTCATAGCTCACGCTGTAGG
TATCTCAGTTCGGTGTAGGTCGTTCGCTCCAAGCTGGGCTGTGTGCACGAACCCCCCGTTCAGCCCGACC
GCTGCGCCTTATCCGGTAACTATCGTCTTGAGTCCAACCCGGTAAGACACGACTTATCGCCACTGGCAGC
AGCCACTGGTAACAGGATTAGCAGAGCGAGGTATGTAGGCGGTGCTACAGAGTTCTTGAAGTGGTGGCCT
AACTACGGCTACACTAGAAGGACAGTATTTGGTATCTGCGCTCTGCTGAAGCCAGTTACCTTCGGAAAAA
GAGTTGGTAGCTCTTGATCCGGCAAACAAACCACCGCTGGTAGCGGTGGTTTTTTTGTTTGCAAGCAGCA
GATTACGCGCAGAAAAAAAGGATCTCAAGAAGATCCTTTGATCTTTTCTACGGGGTCTGACGCTCAGTGG
AACGAAAACTCACGTTAAGGGATTTTGGTCATGAGATTATCAAAAAGGATCTTCACCTAGATCCTTTTAA
ATTAAAAATGAAGTTTTAAATCAATCTAAAGTATATATGAGTAAACTTGGTCTGACAGTTACCAATGCTT
AATCAGTGAGGCACCTATCTCAGCGATCTGTCTATTTCGTTCATCCATAGTTGCCTGACTCCCCGTCGTG
TAGATAACTACGATACGGGAGGGCTTACCATCTGGCCCCAGTGCTGCAATGATACCGCGAGACCCACGCT
CACCGGCTCCAGATTTATCAGCAATAAACCAGCCAGCCGGAAGGGCCGAGCGCAGAAGTGGTCCTGCAAC
TTTATCCGCCTCCATCCAGTCTATTAATTGTTGCCGGGAAGCTAGAGTAAGTAGTTCGCCAGTTAATAGT
TTGCGCAACGTTGTTGCCATTGCTGCAGGCATCGTGGTGTCACGCTCGTCGTTTGGTATGGCTTCATTCA
GCTCCGGTTCCCAACGATCAAGGCGAGTTACATGATCCCCCATGTTGTGCAAAAAAGCGGTTAGCTCCTT
CGGTCCTCCGATCGTTGTCAGAAGTAAGTTGGCCGCAGTGTTATCACTCATGGTTATGGCAGCACTGCAT
AATTCTCTTACTGTCATGCCATCCGTAAGATGCTTTTCTGTGACTGGTGAGTACTCAACCAAGTCATTCT
GAGAATAGTGTATGCGGCGACCGAGTTGCTCTTGCCCGGCGTCAACACGGGATAATACCGCGCCACATAG
CAGAACTTTAAAAGTGCTCATCATTGGAAAACGTTCTTCGGGGCGAAAACTCTCAAGGATCTTACCGCTG
TTGAGATCCAGTTCGATGTAACCCACTCGTGCACCCAACTGATCTTCAGCATCTTTTACTTTCACCAGCG
TTTCTGGGTGAGCAAAAACAGGAAGGCAAAATGCCGCAAAAAAGGGAATAAGGGCGACACGGAAATGTTG
AATACTCATACTCTTCCTTTTTCAATATTATTGAAGCATTTATCAGGGTTATTGTCTCATGAGCGGATAC
ATATTTGAATGTATTTAGAAAAATAAACAAATAGGGGTTCCGCGCACATTTCCCCGAAAAGTGCCACCTG
ACGTCTAAGAAACCATTATTATCATGACATTAACCTATAAAAATAGGCGTATCACGAGGCCCTTTCGT
